>Addgene plasmid #212534 | pTwist-SARS-CoV-2 Spike-deltaC18 XBB.1 T478R | addgene full sequence | sequence record 433147 | Addgene NGS Result
CATGTTTGTGTTCCTCGTTCTCCTGCCCCTCGTTTCTTCCCAATGCGTGAACCTCATAACTAGAACGCAG
TCTTACACGAACTCTTTTACTCGTGGAGTATACTATCCCGATAAAGTCTTTAGGTCCAGTGTCCTTCATT
CTACTCAAGACCTTTTCCTGCCATTCTTCTCAAATGTCACCTGGTTCCATGCTATCCACGTTTCTGGCAC
CAACGGAACTAAACGATTTGATAATCCCGCCTTGCCATTTAACGATGGCGTATACTTTGCCTCAACGGAG
AAGTCCAACATTATCCGGGGATGGATATTTGGCACCACCCTGGACTCCAAGACACAGTCTCTCCTCATTG
TGAACAACGCCACCAATGTCGTCATCAAAGTCTGTGAATTTCAATTTTGTAACGATCCCTTTCTCGATGT
TTATTATCAGAAGAATAACAAGTCTTGGATGGAGTCAGAGTTCCGCGTTTACAGTTCCGCTAACAACTGT
ACTTTTGAGTACGTTTCCCAACCATTTCTCATGGATCTTGAAGGGAAGGAAGGCAACTTCAAGAATCTCC
GCGAATTTGTGTTTAAGAATATAGACGGCTACTTCAAAATTTATAGCAAGCATACCCCGATAAATCTGGA
GCGGGATCTCCCTCAAGGCTTCTCCGCGTTGGAACCCCTCGTGGACTTGCCGATTGGCATCAACATCACC
CGGTTCCAAACCCTTCTTGCCCTTCATCGAAGCTACCTCACGCCTGTCGACAGTAGTAGTGGTTGGACAG
CGGGCGCAGCAGCCTACTATGTGGGATATTTGCAACCACGCACCTTTCTTCTCAAATATAACGAAAACGG
AACAATTACCGATGCCGTAGACTGTGCCCTCGATCCCCTGTCCGAAACTAAATGCACACTCAAGTCCTTC
ACAGTTGAGAAAGGCATATACCAAACCAGTAACTTCCGCGTCCAACCCACCGAATCCATTGTTCGATTCC
CTAACATCACCAATTTGTGTCCTTTCCATGAAGTATTTAATGCCACTACATTTGCATCAGTTTATGCCTG
GAATCGCAAGCGAATATCAAATTGTGTTGCAGATTATAGTGTCATCTATAATTTCGCACCATTCTTCGCT
TTTAAGTGTTATGGGGTCAGCCCTACGAAATTGAATGACTTGTGTTTTACCAACGTTTACGCAGATTCTT
TCGTCATACGCGGCAACGAAGTCAGCCAGATTGCACCGGGGCAAACCGGAAATATAGCAGACTATAATTA
TAAGTTGCCGGATGACTTCACCGGCTGCGTTATAGCATGGAACTCCAATAAGCTCGATTCAAAACCCAGC
GGCAACTATAATTATCTTTACCGCCTGTTTCGCAAGTCAAAGCTGAAGCCCTTTGAACGTGACATCTCCA
CCGAAATTTATCAAGCTGGCAACAGACCATGTAATGGAGTGGCAGGGTCTAACTGTTATTCTCCCCTTCA
ATCATACGGATTTCGACCAACATATGGGGTGGGCCATCAACCATATCGGGTGGTAGTCTTGAGCTTTGAG
CTGCTCCACGCACCGGCTACAGTTTGCGGACCGAAGAAAAGCACTAACCTGGTGAAGAATAAATGTGTGA
ACTTCAACTTTAATGGGCTCACCGGAACAGGGGTGCTGACAGAATCAAACAAGAAATTTCTCCCTTTTCA
ACAATTTGGTAGAGACATTGCCGATACCACAGATGCCGTCCGCGATCCGCAAACACTGGAAATCCTCGAT
ATAACACCCTGTAGCTTCGGCGGGGTCAGCGTGATAACTCCCGGAACGAACACATCCAACCAAGTGGCTG
TCCTGTATCAAGGTGTCAACTGTACCGAAGTCCCTGTGGCGATACACGCCGACCAACTGACACCCACCTG
GAGAGTCTACTCAACAGGTTCCAATGTCTTTCAAACTAGAGCGGGTTGTCTCATTGGCGCTGAGTATGTC
AATAATTCATACGAATGTGATATTCCTATTGGGGCAGGAATCTGTGCGTCTTATCAAACTCAAACGAAAT
CACACCGGCGCGCTCGCTCAGTAGCCAGCCAGTCCATAATCGCCTATACCATGAGTCTCGGGGCTGAGAA
CTCCGTGGCTTATTCAAACAATTCCATCGCAATCCCAACTAACTTTACCATTAGCGTTACCACGGAAATC
TTGCCCGTCAGCATGACTAAGACGAGCGTAGACTGTACGATGTATATCTGTGGGGATTCCACCGAGTGTA
GCAACCTCTTGCTTCAATACGGGTCTTTCTGTACTCAACTCAAACGAGCATTGACCGGAATTGCGGTCGA
ACAAGACAAGAATACCCAAGAGGTGTTCGCACAAGTAAAGCAAATATACAAAACGCCGCCAATCAAATAT
TTTGGCGGGTTTAATTTTAGCCAAATACTGCCAGACCCATCTAAGCCTTCAAAACGCAGCTTTATCGAGG
ATCTGCTGTTCAACAAAGTTACGTTGGCTGACGCGGGTTTCATTAAGCAGTATGGGGATTGTTTGGGAGA
CATTGCGGCCCGCGACCTTATCTGTGCTCAAAAATTCAATGGGTTGACAGTTCTGCCCCCTCTGCTCACT
GATGAGATGATTGCACAGTATACATCAGCATTGTTGGCAGGAACCATTACATCCGGCTGGACTTTTGGCG
CGGGTGCGGCCCTTCAAATACCTTTCGCTATGCAAATGGCTTACAGATTCAATGGGATTGGTGTCACGCA
AAATGTATTGTATGAAAATCAGAAGCTGATCGCTAATCAATTTAACAGCGCGATTGGCAAGATCCAAGAT
TCACTGTCAAGCACAGCGTCCGCCCTCGGCAAACTCCAAGATGTTGTGAATCATAACGCCCAGGCCCTGA
ATACCCTCGTGAAGCAACTGAGTTCTAAATTCGGCGCAATCTCCAGCGTCCTCAACGACATATTGTCCAG
ACTTGATAAGGTGGAAGCCGAGGTGCAAATTGATCGGCTCATCACAGGCAGGCTCCAGTCACTCCAAACT
TATGTGACACAACAGTTGATCCGGGCTGCTGAGATACGAGCAAGCGCCAACCTGGCCGCCACTAAAATGT
CAGAGTGCGTGCTCGGGCAGTCCAAACGGGTTGACTTTTGTGGCAAGGGCTATCACTTGATGTCCTTCCC
CCAATCCGCCCCACATGGAGTGGTCTTTCTCCACGTCACTTATGTCCCTGCTCAAGAGAAGAACTTTACG
ACAGCTCCAGCAATCTGTCACGATGGCAAAGCGCACTTTCCCAGGGAAGGCGTTTTCGTCAGTAATGGCA
CGCATTGGTTTGTGACCCAAAGGAATTTCTATGAACCCCAAATCATAACCACTGACAATACATTTGTCTC
AGGCAACTGTGATGTGGTCATTGGGATCGTGAACAACACGGTATATGATCCCCTGCAACCCGAGTTGGAT
AGCTTCAAAGAGGAATTGGATAAATACTTTAAGAATCATACTTCACCCGATGTTGATCTCGGGGACATAT
CAGGAATAAATGCAAGTGTCGTCAACATTCAGAAAGAGATTGATCGCCTTAATGAGGTCGCCAAGAACTT
GAATGAATCTTTGATCGACTTGCAAGAACTGGGCAAATACGAACAATATATTAAATGGCCCTGGTACATT
TGGTTGGGCTTTATCGCCGGACTTATAGCTATCGTTATGGTCACAATTATGTTGTGCTGTATGACTAGCT
GTTGTTCCTGCTTGAAAGGATGTTGCAGTTGCGGATCTTGTTGTAAATAAAGGATCCTCTAGAAGTTGTC
TCCTCCTGCACTGACTGACTGATACAATCGATTTCTGGATCCGCAGGCCTAATCAACCTCTGGATTACAA
AATTTGTGAAAGATTGACTGGTATTCTTAACTATGTTGCTCCTTTTACGCTATGTGGATACGCTGCTTTA
ATGCCTTTGTATCATGCTATTGCTTCCCGTATGGCTTTCATTTTCTCCTCCTTGTATAAATCCTGGTTGC
TGTCTCTTTATGAGGAGTTGTGGCCCGTTGTCAGGCAACGTGGCGTGGTGTGCACTGTGTTTGCTGACGC
AACCCCCACTGGTTGGGGCATTGCCACCACCTGTCAGCTCCTTTCCGGGACTTTCGCTTTCCCCCTCCCT
ATTGCCACGGCGGAACTCATCGCCGCCTGCCTTGCCCGCTGCTGGACAGGGGCTCGGCTGTTGGGCACTG
ACAATTCCGTGGTGTTGTCGGGGAAGCTGACGTCCTTTCCATGGCTGCTCGCCTGTGTTGCCACCTGGAT
TCTGCGCGGGACGTCCTTCTGCTACGTCCCTTCGGCCCTCAATCCAGCGGACCTTCCTTCCCGCGGCCTG
CTGCCGGCTCTGCGGCCTCTTCCGCGTCTTCGCCTTCGCCCTCAGACGAGTCGGATCTCCCTTTGGGCCG
CCTCCCCGCCTGTCTAGCTTGACTGACTGAGATACAGCGTACCTTCAGCTCACAGACATGATAAGATACA
TTGATGAGTTTGGACAAACCACAACTAGAATGCAGTGAAAAAAATGCTTTATTTGTGAAATTTGTGATGC
TATTGCTTTATTTGTAACCATTATAAGCTGCAATAAACAAGTTAACAACAACAATTGCATTCATTTTATG
TTTCAGGTTCAGGGGGAGGTGTGGGAGGTTTTTTAAAGCAAGTAAAACCTCTACAAATGTGGTATTGGCC
CATCTCTATCGGTATCGTAGCATAACCCCTTGGGGCCTCTAAACGGGTCTTGAGGGGTTTTTTGTGCCCC
TCGGGCCGGATTGCTATCTACCGGCATTGGCGCAGAAAAAAATGCCTGATGCGACGCTGCGCGTCTTATA
CTCCCACATATGCCAGATTCAGCAACGGATACGGCTTCCCCAACTTGCCCACTTCCATACGTGTCCTCCT
TACCAGAAATTTATCCTTAAGGTCGTCAGCTATCCTGCAGGCGATCTCTCGATTTCGATCAAGACATTCC
TTTAATGGTCTTTTCTGGACACCACTAGGGGTCAGAAGTAGTTCATCAAACTTTCTTCCCTCCCTAATCT
CATTGGTTACCTTGGGCTATCGAAACTTAATTAAGCGATCTGCATCTCAATTAGTCAGCAACCATAGTCC
CGCCCCTAACTCCGCCCATCCCGCCCCTAACTCCGCCCAGTTCCGCCCATTCTCCGCCCCATCGCTGACT
AATTTTTTTTATTTATGCAGAGGCCGAGGCCGCCTCGGCCTCTGAGCTATTCCAGAAGTAGTGAGGAGGC
TTTTTTGGAGGCCTAGGCTTTTGCAAAGGAGGTAGCCAACATGATTGAACAAGATGGATTGCACGCAGGT
TCTCCCGCCGCTTGGGTGGAGAGGCTATTCGGCTATGACTGGGCACAACAGACAATCGGCTGCTCTGATG
CCGCCGTGTTCCGGCTGTCAGCGCAGGGGCGCCCGGTTCTTTTTGTCAAGACCGACCTGTCCGGTGCCCT
GAATGAACTCCAGGACGAGGCAGCGCGGCTATCGTGGCTGGCCACGACGGGCGTTCCTTGCGCAGCTGTG
CTCGACGTTGTCACTGAAGCGGGAAGGGACTGGCTGCTATTGGGCGAAGTGCCGGGGCAGGATCTCCTGT
CATCTCACCTTGCTCCTGCCGAGAAAGTATCCATCATGGCTGATGCAATGCGGCGGCTGCATACGCTTGA
TCCGGCTACCTGCCCATTCGACCACCAAGCGAAACATCGCATCGAGCGAGCACGTACTCGGATGGAAGCC
GGTCTTGTCGATCAGGATGATCTGGACGAAGAGCATCAGGGGCTCGCGCCAGCCGAACTGTTCGCCAGGC
TCAAGGCGCGGATGCCCGACGGCGAGGATCTCGTCGTGACCCACGGCGATGCCTGCTTGCCGAATATCAT
GGTGGAAAATGGCCGCTTTTCTGGATTCATCGACTGTGGCCGGCTGGGTGTGGCGGACCGCTATCAGGAC
ATAGCGTTGGCTACCCGTGATATTGCTGAAGAGCTTGGCGGCGAATGGGCTGACCGCTTCCTCGTGCTTT
ACGGTATCGCCGCTCCCGATTCGCAGCGCATCGCCTTCTATCGCCTTCTTGACGAGTTCTTCTAGTATGT
AAGCCCTGTGCCTTCTAGTTGCCAGCCATCTGTTGTTTGCCCCTCCCCCGTGCCTTCCTTGACCCTGGAA
GGTGCCACTCCCACTGTCCTTTCCTAATAAAATGAGGAAATTGCATCGCATTGTCTGAGTAGGTGTCATT
CTATTCTGGGGGGTGGGGTGGGGCAGGACAGCAAGGGGGAGGATTGGGAAGACAATAGCAGGCATGCTGG
GGATGCGGTGGGCTCTATGGTTAATTAACCAGTCAAGTCAGCTACTTGGCGAGATCGACTTGTCTGGGTT
TCGACTACGCTCAGAATTGCGTCAGTCAAGTTCGATCTGGTCCTTGCTATTGCACCCGTTCTCCGATTAC
GAGTTTCATTTAAATCATGTGAGCAAAAGGCCAGCAAAAGGCCAGGAACCGTAAAAAGGCCGCGTTGCTG
GCGTTTTTCCATAGGCTCCGCCCCCCTGACGAGCATCACAAAAATCGACGCTCAAGTCAGAGGTGGCGAA
ACCCGACAGGACTATAAAGATACCAGGCGTTTCCCCCTGGAAGCTCCCTCGTGCGCTCTCCTGTTCCGAC
CCTGCCGCTTACCGGATACCTGTCCGCCTTTCTCCCTTCGGGAAGCGTGGCGCTTTCTCATAGCTCACGC
TGTAGGTATCTCAGTTCGGTGTAGGTCGTTCGCTCCAAGCTGGGCTGTGTGCACGAACCCCCCGTTCAGC
CCGACCGCTGCGCCTTATCCGGTAACTATCGTCTTGAGTCCAACCCGGTAAGACACGACTTATCGCCACT
GGCAGCAGCCACTGGTAACAGGATTAGCAGAGCGAGGTATGTAGGCGGTGCTACAGAGTTCTTGAAGTGG
TGGCCTAACTACGGCTACACTAGAAGAACAGTATTTGGTATCTGCGCTCTGCTGAAGCCAGTTACCTTCG
GAAAAAGAGTTGGTAGCTCTTGATCCGGCAAACAAACCACCGCTGGTAGCGGTGGTTTTTTTGTTTGCAA
GCAGCAGATTACGCGCAGAAAAAAAGGATCTCAAGAAGATCCTTTGATCTTTTCTACGGGGTCTGACGCT
CAGTGGAACGAAAACTCACGTTAAGGGATTTTGGTCATGAGATTATCAAAAAGGATCTTCACCTAGATCC
TTTTAAATTAAAAATGAAGTTTTAAATCAATCTAAAGTATATATGAGTAAACTTGGTCTGACAGTTACCA
ATGCTTAATCAGTGAGGCACCTATCTCAGCGATCTGTCTATTTCGTTCATCCATAGTTGCATTTAAATTT
CCGAACTCTCCAAGGCCCTCGTCGGAAAATCTTCAAACCTTTCGTCCGATCCATCTTGCAGGCTACCTCT
CGAACGAACTATCGCAAGTCTCTTGGCCGGCCTTGCGCCTTGGCTATTGCTTGGCAGCGCCTATCGCCAG
GTATTACTCCAATCCCGAATATCCGAGATCGGGATCACCCGAGAGAAGTTCAACCTACATCCTCAATCCC
GATCTATCCGAGATCCGAGGAATATCGAAATCGGGGCGCGCCTGGTGTACCGAGAACGATCCTCTCAGTG
CGAGTCTCGACGATCCATATCGTTGCTTGGCAGTCAGCCAGTCGGAATCCAGCTTGGGACCCAGGAAGTC
CAATCGTCAGATATTGTACTCAAGCCTGGTCACGGCAGCGTACCGATCTGTTTAAACCTAGATATTGATA
GTCTGATCGGTCAACGTATAATCGAGTCCTAGCTTTTGCAAACATCTATCAAGAGACAGGATCAGCAGGA
GGCTTTCGCATGAGTATTCAACATTTCCGTGTCGCCCTTATTCCCTTTTTTGCGGCATTTTGCCTTCCTG
TTTTTGCTCACCCAGAAACGCTGGTGAAAGTAAAAGATGCTGAAGATCAGTTGGGTGCGCGAGTGGGTTA
CATCGAACTGGATCTCAACAGCGGTAAGATCCTTGAGAGTTTTCGCCCCGAAGAACGCTTTCCAATGATG
AGCACTTTTAAAGTTCTGCTATGTGGCGCGGTATTATCCCGTATTGACGCCGGGCAAGAGCAACTCGGTC
GCCGCATACACTATTCTCAGAATGACTTGGTTGAGTATTCACCAGTCACAGAAAAGCATCTTACGGATGG
CATGACAGTAAGAGAATTATGCAGTGCTGCCATAACCATGAGTGATAACACTGCGGCCAACTTACTTCTG
ACAACGATTGGAGGACCGAAGGAGCTAACCGCTTTTTTGCACAACATGGGGGATCATGTAACTCGCCTTG
ATCGTTGGGAACCGGAGCTGAATGAAGCCATACCAAACGACGAGCGTGACACCACGATGCCTGTAGCAAT
GGCAACAACCTTGCGTAAACTATTAACTGGCGAACTACTTACTCTAGCTTCCCGGCAACAGTTGATAGAC
TGGATGGAGGCGGATAAAGTTGCAGGACCACTTCTGCGCTCGGCCCTTCCGGCTGGCTGGTTTATTGCTG
ATAAATCTGGAGCCGGTGAGCGTGGGTCTCGCGGTATCATTGCAGCACTGGGGCCAGATGGTAAGCCCTC
CCGTATCGTAGTTATCTACACGACGGGGAGTCAGGCAACTATGGATGAACGAAATAGACAGATCGCTGAG
ATAGGTGCCTCACTGATTAAGCATTGGTAACCGATTCTAGGTGCATTGGCGCAGAAAAAAATGCCTGATG
CGACGCTGCGCGTCTTATACTCCCACATATGCCAGATTCAGCAACGGATACGGCTTCCCCAACTTGCCCA
CTTCCATACGTGTCCTCCTTACCAGAAATTTATCCTTAAGATCCCGAATCGTTTAAACTCGACTCTGGCT
CTATCGAATCTCCGTCGTTTCGAGCTTACGCGAACAGCCGTGGCGCTCATTTGCTCGTCGGGCATCGAAT
CTCGTCAGCTATCGTCAGCTTACCTTTTTGGCAGCGATCGCGGCTCCCGACATCTTGGACCATTAGCTCC
ACAGGTATCTTCTTCCCTCTAGTGGTCATAACAGCAGCTTCAGCTACCTCTCAATTCAAAAAACCCCTCA
AGACCCGTTTAGAGGCCCCAAGGGGTTATGCTATCAATCGTTGCGTTACACACACAAAAAACCAACACAC
ATCCATCTTCGATGGATAGCGATTTTATTATCTAACTGCTGATCGAGTGTAGCCAGATCTAGTAATCAAT
TACGGGGTCATTAGTTCATAGCCCATATATGGAGTTCCGCGTTACATAACTTACGGTAAATGGCCCGCCT
GGCTGACCGCCCAACGACCCCCGCCCATTGACGTCAATAATGACGTATGTTCCCATAGTAACGCCAATAG
GGACTTTCCATTGACGTCAATGGGTGGAGTATTTACGGTAAACTGCCCACTTGGCAGTACATCAAGTGTA
TCATATGCCAAGTACGCCCCCTATTGACGTCAATGACGGTAAATGGCCCGCCTGGCATTATGCCCAGTAC
ATGACCTTATGGGACTTTCCTACTTGGCAGTACATCTACGTATTAGTCATCGCTATTACCATGCTGATGC
GGTTTTGGCAGTACATCAATGGGCGTGGATAGCGGTTTGACTCACGGGGATTTCCAAGTCTCCACCCCAT
TGACGTCAATGGGAGTTTGTTTTGGCACCAAAATCAACGGGACTTTCCAAAATGTCGTAACAACTCCGCC
CCATTGACGCAAATGGGCGGTAGGCGTGTACGGTGGGAGGTCTATATAAGCAGAGCTGGTTTAGTGAACC
GTCAGATCGCCTGGAGACGCCATCCACGCTGTTTTGACCTCCATAGAAGACACCGGGACCGATCCAGCCT
CCCCTCGAAGCTTACATGTGGTACCGAGCTCGGATCCTGAGAACTTCAGGGTGAGTCTATGGGACCCTTG
ATGTTTTCTTTCCCCTTCTTTTCTATGGTTAAGTTCATGTCATAGGAAGGGGAGAAGTAACAGGGTACAC
ATATTGACCAAATCAGGGTAATTTTGCATTTGTAATTTTAAAAAATGCTTTCTTCTTTTAATATACTTTT
TTGTTTATCTTATTTCTAATACTTTCCCTAATCTCTTTCTTTCAGGGCAATAATGATACAATGTATCATG
CCTCTTTGCACCATTCTAAAGAATAACAGTGATAATTTCTGGGTTAAGGCAATAGCAATATTTCTGCATA
TAAATATTTCTGCATATAAATTGTAACTGATGTAAGAGGTTTCATATTGCTAATAGCAGCTACAATCCAG
CTACCATTCTGCTTTTATTTTATGGTTGGGATAAGGCTGGATTATTCTGAGTCCAAGCTAGGCCCTTTTG
CTAATCATGTTCATACCTCTTATCTTCCTCCCACAGCTCCTGGGCAACGTGCTGGTCTGTGTGCTGGCCC
ATCACTTTGGCAAAGGCGGCCGC
Features (pLannotate 1.2.2; 21 found; start..end, strand, type, name):
      2..3757    +  CDS            S: SPIKE_SARS2 - Experimental evidence at protein level: Swiss-Prot protein existence level 1. [Spike glycoprotein]: May down-regulate host tetherin (BST2) by lysosomal degradation, thereby counteracting its antiviral activity. From Severe acute respiratory syndrome coronavirus 2 (2019-nCoV) (SARS-CoV-2).
   3831..4419    +  misc_feature   WPRE: woodchuck hepatitis virus posttranscriptional regulatory element
   4472..4593    -  polyA_signal   SV40 poly(A) signal: SV40 polyadenylation signal
   4616..4685    -  CDS            large T antigen (fragment): large T antigen from SV40 (simian virus 40)
   4708..4754    +  terminator     T7 terminator: transcription terminator for bacteriophage T7 RNA polymerase
   4784..4920    +  terminator     rrnG terminator: transcription terminator from the E. coli ribosomal RNA rrnG operon (Albrechtsen et al., 1991)
   4965..5036    +  misc_feature   3' β-globin insulator: insulator downstream of the human β-globin locus (Farrell et al., 2002)
   5081..5277    +  promoter       SV40 promoter: SV40 early promoter
   5291..6082    +  CDS            neo: KKA2_KLEPN - Also known as kan, nptII. Experimental evidence at protein level: Swiss-Prot protein existence level 1. Resistance to kanamycin, neomycin, paromomycin, ribostamycin, butirosin and gentamicin B. From Klebsiella pneumoniae.
   6096..6320    +  polyA_signal   bGH poly(A) signal: bovine growth hormone polyadenylation signal
   6516..7104    -  rep_origin     ori: high-copy-number ColE1/pMB1/pBR322/pUC origin of replication
   7276..7340    -  CDS            bla(M) (fragment): β-lactamase lacking the signal sequence; bla(M); allows cytosolic expression of β-lactamase
   7850..8710    +  CDS            AmpR: β-lactamase; bla; confers resistance to ampicillin, carbenicillin, and related antibiotics
   8723..8859    +  terminator     rrnG terminator: transcription terminator from the E. coli ribosomal RNA rrnG operon (Albrechtsen et al., 1991)
   9011..9082    +  misc_feature   5' β-globin insulator: insulator upstream of the human β-globin locus (Farrell et al., 2002)
   9087..9133    -  terminator     T7 terminator: transcription terminator for bacteriophage T7 RNA polymerase
   9151..9199    -  polyA_signal   poly(A) signal: synthetic polyadenylation signal
   9280..9583    +  enhancer       CMV enhancer: human cytomegalovirus immediate early enhancer
   9656..9673    -  promoter       CMV promoter (fragment): human cytomegalovirus (CMV) immediate early promoter
   9736..9787    +  promoter       CMVd2 promoter: truncated human cytomegalovirus (CMV) immediate early promoter that yields moderately reduced expression relative to the full-length promoter
   9921..10396   +  intron         β-globin intron: internally truncated intron from human β-globin
