[The description below was written by a language model from this plasmid's Addgene catalogue record and pLannotate feature annotations shown in this document.]
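Description:
pTwist-SARS-CoV-2 Spike-deltaC18 XBB.1 T478R is a mammalian expression plasmid of about 10.5 kb, built on the Twist pTwist-CMV-BetaGlobin-WPRE-Neo backbone. It supplies a variant SARS-CoV-2 spike glycoprotein for pseudovirus production. It is maintained in E. coli through a high-copy ColE1/pUC-type origin and an ampicillin resistance gene. A separate SV40 early promoter–neo–bGH poly(A) cassette provides a neomycin-type marker for selection in mammalian cells.

The spike open reading frame spans roughly 3.75 kb. It carries the XBB.1 lineage substitutions and deletions listed by the depositor, spread across the N-terminal domain, receptor-binding domain and S2, including D614G, N501Y, F486S and P681H. The name specifies arginine at position 478, although the depositor's mutation list contains both T478R and the lineage's T478K. The "deltaC18" in the name indicates removal of 18 C-terminal residues, a cytoplasmic-tail truncation commonly used to improve spike incorporation into pseudotyped particles.

The catalogue gives the promoter as CAG, but the annotated sequence shows a CMV enhancer, CMV promoter segments and a truncated human β-globin intron upstream of the gene, which matches the backbone name. Downstream, a WPRE enhances transcript stability and expression. An SV40 polyadenylation signal follows, although it is annotated on the opposite strand. β-globin insulator elements together with bacterial and T7 terminators flank the expression units, helping isolate them from surrounding transcription.

The plasmid has no viral packaging elements of its own, so it acts as the envelope-expression component in pseudovirus production. The associated study examines how ongoing SARS-CoV-2 evolution escapes antibody immunity induced by mRNA vaccines, and this construct isolates the contribution of a change at residue 478.
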