Addgene plasmid #212534: pTwist-SARS-CoV-2 Spike-deltaC18 XBB.1 T478R
Purpose: Encodes SARS-CoV-2 variant XBB.1 Spike T478R for pseudovirus production
Depositing lab: Alejandro Balazs. Depositing organization: Massachusetts General Hospital. Publication: Ongoing evolution of SARS-CoV-2 drives escape from mRNA vaccine-induced humoral immunity. Roederer AL, Cao Y, Denis KS, Sheehan ML, Li CJ, Lam EC, Gregory DJ, Poznansky MC, Iafrate AJ, Canaday DH, Gravenstein S, Garcia-Beltran WF, Balazs AB. medRxiv [Preprint]. 2024 Mar 7:2024.03.05.24303815. doi: 10.1101/2024.03.05.24303815. PubMed 38496628.
Backbone
  Vector backbone: pTwist-CMV-BetaGlobin-WPRE-Neo
  Backbone manufacturer: Twist
  Vector type: Mammalian Expression
Growth in bacteria
  Bacterial resistance: Ampicillin, 100 μg/mL
  Growth temperature: 37°C
  Growth strain: DH5alpha
  Copy number: High Copy
Gene/Insert
  Gene/Insert name: SARS-CoV-2 Spike XBB.1 T478R
  Species: Severe acute respiratory syndrome coronavirus 2
  Mutation: See Depositor Comments.
  Entrez Gene: S (a.k.a. GU280_gp02, spike glycoprotein)
  Promoter: CAG
  Cloning method: Ligation Independent Cloning
Terms and licenses: Academic/Nonprofit Terms; Industry Terms: Not Available to Industry
Depositor comments: Relevant mutations: T478R, T19I , deltaL24P25P26 , A27S , V83A , G142D , H146Q , Q183E , V213E , G252V , G339H , R346T , L368I , S371F , S373P , S375F , T376A , D405N , R408S , K417N , N440K , V445P , G446S , N460K , S477N , T478K , E484A , F486S , F490S , Q498R , N501Y , Y505H , D614G , H655Y , N679K , P681H , N764K , D796Y , Q954H , N969K Please visit https://www.medrxiv.org/content/10.1101/2024.03.05.24303815v1 for medRxiv preprint.
How to cite: pTwist-SARS-CoV-2 Spike-deltaC18 XBB.1 T478R was a gift from Alejandro Balazs (Addgene plasmid # 212534 ; http://n2t.net/addgene:212534 ; RRID:Addgene_212534)
